Addgene plasmid #104433: sg resistant gamma-tubulin
Purpose: For expressing gamma-tubulin in cells expressing γTUBULIN single guide RNA
Depositing lab: Maria Alvarado-Kristensson. Publication: Characterization of gamma-tubulin filaments in mammalian cells. Lindstrom L, Alvarado-Kristensson M. Biochim Biophys Acta. 2017 Oct 16. pii: S0167-4889(17)30283-5. doi: 10.1016/j.bbamcr.2017.10.008. PubMed 29050966.
Backbone
  Vector backbone: pcDNA3.1
  Backbone manufacturer: Invitrogen
  Backbone size w/o insert (bp): 5428
  Total vector size (bp): 6785
  Modifications to backbone: NA
  Vector type: Mammalian Expression
  Selectable markers: Neomycin (select with G418)
Growth in bacteria
  Bacterial resistance: Ampicillin, 100 μg/mL
  Growth temperature: 37°C
  Growth strain: DH5alpha
  Copy number: Unknown
Gene/Insert
  Gene/Insert name: gamma-tubulin 1 (alt name: TUBG1)
  Species: H. sapiens (human)
  Insert size (bp): 1356
  Mutation: changed t bp28 to c; g bp30 to a; c bp33 to a; and g bp36 to a. These are silenced mutations.
  Entrez Gene: TUBG1 (a.k.a. CDCBM4, GCP-1, TUBG, TUBGCP1)
  Tag / fusion protein: None
  Cloning method: Restriction Enzyme; 5′ cloning site HindIII (not destroyed); 3′ cloning site EcoRI (not destroyed)
  Sequencing primers: 5′ T7 promoter primer; 3′ BGH Reverse Primer
Resource information
  A portion of this plasmid was derived from a plasmid made by: The TUBG1 was originally cloned by Dr. Jiri Bartek.
Terms and licenses: Academic/Nonprofit Terms; Industry Terms: Not Available to Industry
How to cite: sg resistant gamma-tubulin was a gift from Maria Alvarado-Kristensson (Addgene plasmid # 104433 ; http://n2t.net/addgene:104433 ; RRID:Addgene_104433)
