[The description below was written by a language model from this plasmid's Addgene catalogue record and pLannotate feature annotations shown in this document.]
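Description:
sg resistant gamma-tubulin is a mammalian expression plasmid built on the pcDNA3.1 backbone that carries the human gamma-tubulin 1 (TUBG1) coding sequence, untagged, cloned between HindIII and EcoRI sites. The open reading frame sits downstream of the human cytomegalovirus immediate-early enhancer and promoter and is followed by the bovine growth hormone polyadenylation signal, giving strong constitutive expression in transfected mammalian cells. A T7 promoter upstream and an SP6 promoter in reverse orientation downstream flank the insert, allowing in vitro transcription and serving as convenient sequencing landmarks. A separate SV40 early promoter drives the neomycin phosphotransferase gene, terminated by an SV40 poly(A) signal, so that stable transfectants can be selected with G418. In bacteria the plasmid is maintained through a high-copy ColE1/pUC-type origin and ampicillin resistance (β-lactamase), and an f1 origin is present for single-stranded DNA production. The short HIV-1 LTR, ble, lacI and bom fragments, along with the lac promoter/operator region, called by the automated annotation appear to be backbone remnants or partial matches rather than functional parts of the design.

The distinguishing feature is a set of four silent nucleotide substitutions near the start of the TUBG1 coding sequence (positions 28, 30, 33 and 36). These leave the encoded protein unchanged, and, going by the plasmid's name and stated purpose, they make the transgene resistant to a TUBG1-directed single guide RNA. The construct is intended for rescue experiments in which gamma-tubulin is re-expressed in cells carrying that guide. The sequenced record is 6,760 nt, slightly shorter than the 6,785 bp listed in the catalogue.
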