Features (pLannotate 1.2.2; 21 found; start..end, strand, type, name):
      1..380     +  enhancer       CMV enhancer: human cytomegalovirus immediate early enhancer
    381..584     +  promoter       CMV promoter: human cytomegalovirus (CMV) immediate early promoter
    580..613     +  LTR            5' LTR (truncated) (fragment): truncated 5' long terminal repeat (LTR) from HIV-1
    629..647     +  promoter       T7 promoter: promoter for bacteriophage T7 RNA polymerase
    663..2015    +  CDS            TUBG1: TBG1_HUMAN - Also known as TUBG. Experimental evidence at protein level: Swiss-Prot protein existence level 1. Tubulin is the major constituent of microtubules. The gamma chain is found at microtubule organizing centers (MTOC) such as the spindle poles or the centrosome. Pericentriolar matrix component that regulates alpha/beta chain minus-end nucleation, centrosome duplication and spindle formation. From Homo sapiens (Human).
   2079..2097    -  promoter       SP6 promoter: promoter for bacteriophage SP6 RNA polymerase
   2123..2347    +  polyA_signal   bGH poly(A) signal: bovine growth hormone polyadenylation signal
   2351..2372    +  promoter       SV40 promoter (fragment): SV40 enhancer and early promoter
   2393..2821    +  rep_origin     f1 ori (sequence partly withheld): f1 bacteriophage origin of replication; arrow indicates direction of (+) strand synthesis
   2835..3164    +  promoter       SV40 promoter: SV40 enhancer and early promoter
   3231..4022    +  CDS            neo: KKA2_KLEPN - Also known as kan, nptII. Experimental evidence at protein level: Swiss-Prot protein existence level 1. Resistance to kanamycin, neomycin, paromomycin, ribostamycin, butirosin and gentamicin B. From Klebsiella pneumoniae.
   4046..4204    +  CDS            ble (fragment): BLE_KLEPN - Experimental evidence at protein level: Swiss-Prot protein existence level 1. Binding protein with a strong affinity to the bleomycin family of antibiotics. Binds to CL990; an antimitotic-antibiotic compound. From Klebsiella pneumoniae.
   4199..4320    +  polyA_signal   SV40 poly(A) signal: SV40 polyadenylation signal
   4393..4409    -  protein_bind   lac operator: The lac repressor binds to the lac operator to inhibit transcription in E. coli. This inhibition can be relieved by adding lactose or isopropyl-β-D-thiogalactopyranoside (IPTG). lac repressor encoded by lacI
   4417..4447    -  promoter       lac promoter: promoter for the E. coli lac operon
   4462..4483    -  protein_bind   CAP binding site: CAP binding activates transcription in the presence of cAMP. E. coli catabolite activator protein
   4496..4588    -  CDS            lacI (fragment): lac repressor; lacI; The lac repressor binds to the lac operator to inhibit transcription in E. coli. This inhibition can be relieved by adding lactose or isopropyl-β-D-thiogalactopyranoside (IPTG).
   4771..5359    -  rep_origin     ori: high-copy-number ColE1/pMB1/pBR322/pUC origin of replication
   5530..6390    -  CDS            AmpR: β-lactamase; bla; confers resistance to ampicillin, carbenicillin, and related antibiotics
   6391..6495    -  promoter       AmpR promoter: bla
   6554..6606    -  misc_feature   bom (fragment): basis of mobility region from pBR322
>Addgene plasmid #104433 | sg resistant gamma-tubulin | addgene full sequence | sequence record 200671 | Addgene NGS Result
GACATTGATTATTGACTAGTTATTAATAGTAATCAATTACGGGGTCATTAGTTCATAGCCCATATATGGA
GTTCCGCGTTACATAACTTACGGTAAATGGCCCGCCTGGCTGACCGCCCAACGACCCCCGCCCATTGACG
TCAATAATGACGTATGTTCCCATAGTAACGCCAATAGGGACTTTCCATTGACGTCAATGGGTGGAGTATT
TACGGTAAACTGCCCACTTGGCAGTACATCAAGTGTATCATATGCCAAGTACGCCCCCTATTGACGTCAA
TGACGGTAAATGGCCCGCCTGGCATTATGCCCAGTACATGACCTTATGGGACTTTCCTACTTGGCAGTAC
ATCTACGTATTAGTCATCGCTATTACCATGGTGATGCGGTTTTGGCAGTACATCAATGGGCGTGGATAGC
GGTTTGACTCACGGGGATTTCCAAGTCTCCACCCCATTGACGTCAATGGGAGTTTGTTTTGGCACCAAAA
TCAACGGGACTTTCCAAAATGTCGTAACAACTCCGCCCCATTGACGCAAATGGGCGGTAGGCGTGTACGG
TGGGAGGTCTATATAAGCAGAGCTCTCTGGCTAACTAGAGAACCCACTGCTTACTGGCTTATCGAAATTA
ATACGACTCACTATAGGGAGACCCAAGCTTCGATGCCGAGGGAAATCATCACCCTACAGCTAGGACAATG
CGGCAATCAGATTGGGTTCGAGTTCTGGAAACAGCTGTGCGCCGAGCATGGTATCAGCCCCGAGGGCATC
GTGGAGGAGTTCGCCACCGAGGGCACTGACCACAAGGACGTCTTTTTCTACCAGGCAGACGATGAGCACT
ACATCCCCCGGGCCGTGCTGCTGGACTTGGAACCCCGGGTGATCCACTCCATCCTCAACTCCCCCTATGC
CAAGCTCTACAACCCAGAGAACATCTACCTGTCGGAACATGGAGGAGGAGCTGGCAACAACTGGGCCAGC
GGATTCTCCCAGGGAGAAAAGATCCATGAGGACATTTTTGACATCATAGACCGGGAGGCAGATGGTAGTG
ACAGTCTAGAGGGCTTTGTGCTGTGTCACTCCATTGCTGGGGGGACAGGCTCTGGACTGGGTTCCTACCT
CTTAGAACGGCTGAATGACAGGTATCCTAAGAAGCTGGTGCAGACATACTCAGTGTTTCCCAACCAGGAC
GAGATGAGCGATGTGGTGGTCCAGCCTTACAATTCACTCCTCACACTCAAGAGGCTGACGCAGAATGCAG
ACTGTGTGGTGGTGCTGGACAACACAGCCCTGAACCGGATTGCCACAGACCGCCTGCACATCCAGAACCC
ATCCTTCTCCCAGATCAACCAGCTGGTGTCTACCATCATGTCAGCCAGCACCACCACCCTGCGCTACCCT
GGCTACATGAACAATGACCTCATCGGCCTCATCGCCTCGCTCATTCCCACCCCACGGCTCCACTTCCTCA
TGACCGGCTACACCCCTCTCACTACGGACCAGTCAGTGGCCAGCGTGAGGAAGACCACGGTCCTGGATGT
CATGAGGCGGCTGCTGCAGCCCAAGAACGTGATGGTGTCCACAGGCCGAGACCGCCAGACCAACCACTGC
TACATCGCCATCCTCAACATCATCCAGGGAGAGGTGGACCCCACCCAGGTCCACAAGAGCTTGCAGAGGA
TCCGGGAACGCAAGTTGGCCAACTTCATCCCGTGGGGCCCCGCCAGCATCCAGGTGGCCCTGTCGAGGAA
GTCTCCCTACCTGCCCTCGGCCCACCGGGTCAGCGGGCTCATGATGGCCAACCACACCAGCATCTCCTCG
CTCTTCGAGAGAACCTGTCGCCAGTATGACAAGCTGCGTAAGCGGGAGGCCTTCCTGGAGCAGTTCCGCA
AGGAGGACATGTTCAAGGACAACTTTGATGAGATGGACACATCCAGGGAGATTGTGCAGCAGCTCATCGA
TGAGTACCATGCGGCCACACGGCCAGACTACATCTCCTGGGGCACCCAGGAGCAGTGAGAATTCTGCAGA
TATCCATCACACTGGCGGCCGCTCGAGCATGCATCTAGAGGGCCCTGTTCTATAGTGTCACCTAAATGCT
AGAGCTCGCTGATCAGCCTCGACTGTGCCTTCTAGTTGCCAGCCATCTGTTGTTTGCCCCTCCCCCGTGC
CTTCCTTGACCCTGGAAGGTGCCACTCCCACTGTCCTTTCCTAATAAAATGAGGAAATTGCATCGCATTG
TCTGAGTAGGTGTCATTCTATTCTGGGGGGTGGGGTGGGGCAGGACAGCAAGGGGGAGGATTGGGAAGAC
AATAGCAGGCATGCTGGGGATGCGGTGGGCTCTATGGCTTCTGAGGCGGAAAGAACCAGCTGGGGCTCTA
GGGGGTATCCCC
[124 nt withheld, positions 2393-2516]
C
[91 nt withheld, positions 2518-2608]
A
[49 nt withheld, positions 2610-2658]
CCTTTGACGTTGGAGTCCACGTTCTTT
[37 nt withheld, positions 2686-2722]
ACCCTATCTCGGTCTATTCTTTTGATTTATAAGGGATTTTGCCGATTTCGGCCTATTGGTTAAAAAATGA
GCTGATTTAACAAAAATTTAACGCGAATTAATTCTGTGGAATGTGTGTCAGTTAGGGTGTGGAAAGTCCC
CAGGCTCCCCAGCAGGCAGAAGTATGCAAAGCATGCATCTCAATTAGTCAGCAACCAGGTGTGGAAAGTC
CCCAGGCTCCCCAGCAGGCAGAAGTATGCAAAGCATGCATCTCAATTAGTCAGCAACCATAGTCCCGCCC
CTAACTCCGCCCATCCCGCCCCTAACTCCGCCCAGTTCCGCCCATTCTCCGCCCCATGGCTGACTAATTT
TTTTTATTTATGCAGAGGCCGAGGCCGCCTCTGCCTCTGAGCTATTCCAGAAGTAGTGAGGAGGCTTTTT
TGGAGGCCTAGGCTTTTGCAAAAAGCTCCCGGGAGCTTGTATATCCATTTTCGGATCTGATCAAGAGACA
GGATGAGGATCGTTTCGCATGATTGAACAAGATGGATTGCACGCAGGTTCTCCGGCCGCTTGGGTGGAGA
GGCTATTCGGCTATGACTGGGCACAACAGACAATCGGCTGCTCTGATGCCGCCGTGTTCCGGCTGTCAGC
GCAGGGGCGCCCGGTTCTTTTTGTCAAGACCGACCTGTCCGGTGCCCTGAATGAACTGCAGGACGAGGCA
GCGCGGCTATCGTGGCTGGCCACGACGGGCGTTCCTTGCGCAGCTGTGCTCGACGTTGTCACTGAAGCGG
GAAGGGACTGGCTGCTATTGGGCGAAGTGCCGGGGCAGGATCTCCTGTCATCTCACCTTGCTCCTGCCGA
GAAAGTATCCATCATGGCTGATGCAATGCGGCGGCTGCATACGCTTGATCCGGCTACCTGCCCATTCGAC
CACCAAGCGAAACATCGCATCGAGCGAGCACGTACTCGGATGGAAGCCGGTCTTGTCGATCAGGATGATC
TGGACGAAGAGCATCAGGGGCTCGCGCCAGCCGAACTGTTCGCCAGGCTCAAGGCGCGCATGCCCGACGG
CGAGGATCTCGTCGTGACCCATGGCGATGCCTGCTTGCCGAATATCATGGTGGAAAATGGCCGCTTTTCT
GGATTCATCGACTGTGGCCGGCTGGGTGTGGCGGACCGCTATCAGGACATAGCGTTGGCTACCCGTGATA
TTGCTGAAGAGCTTGGCGGCGAATGGGCTGACCGCTTCCTCGTGCTTTACGGTATCGCCGCTCCCGATTC
GCAGCGCATCGCCTTCTATCGCCTTCTTGACGAGTTCTTCTGAGCGGGACTCTGGGGTTCGAAATGACCG
ACCAAGCGACGCCCAACCTGCCATCACGAGATTTCGATTCCACCGCCGCCTTCTATGAAAGGTTGGGCTT
CGGAATCGTTTTCCGGGACGCCGGCTGGATGATCCTCCAGCGCGGGGATCTCATGCTGGAGTTCTTCGCC
CACCCCAACTTGTTTATTGCAGCTTATAATGGTTACAAATAAAGCAATAGCATCACAAATTTCACAAATA
AAGCATTTTTTTCACTGCATTCTAGTTGTGGTTTGTCCAAACTCATCAATGTATCTTATCATGTCTGTAT
ACCGTCGACCTCTAGCTAGAGCTTGGCGTAATCATGGTCATAGCTGTTTCCTGTGTGAAATTGTTATCCG
CTCACAATTCCACACAACATACGAGCCGGAAGCATAAAGTGTAAAGCCTGGGGTGCCTAATGAGTGAGCT
AACTCACATTAATTGCGTTGCGCTCACTGCCCGCTTTCCAGTCGGGAAACCTGTCGTGCCAGCTGCATTA
ATGAATCGGCCAACGCGCGGGGAGAGGCGGTTTGCGTATTGGGCGCTCTTCCGCTTCCTCGCTCACTGAC
TCGCTGCGCTCGGTCGTTCGGCTGCGGCGAGCGGTATCAGCTCACTCAAAGGCGGTAATACGGTTATCCA
CAGAATCAGGGGATAACGCAGGAAAGAACATGTGAGCAAAAGGCCAGCAAAAGGCCAGGAACCGTAAAAA
GGCCGCGTTGCTGGCGTTTTTCCATAGGCTCCGCCCCCCTGACGAGCATCACAAAAATCGACGCTCAAGT
CAGAGGTGGCGAAACCCGACAGGACTATAAAGATACCAGGCGTTTCCCCCTGGAAGCTCCCTCGTGCGCT
CTCCTGTTCCGACCCTGCCGCTTACCGGATACCTGTCCGCCTTTCTCCCTTCGGGAAGCGTGGCGCTTTC
TCATAGCTCACGCTGTAGGTATCTCAGTTCGGTGTAGGTCGTTCGCTCCAAGCTGGGCTGTGTGCACGAA
CCCCCCGTTCAGCCCGACCGCTGCGCCTTATCCGGTAACTATCGTCTTGAGTCCAACCCGGTAAGACACG
ACTTATCGCCACTGGCAGCAGCCACTGGTAACAGGATTAGCAGAGCGAGGTATGTAGGCGGTGCTACAGA
GTTCTTGAAGTGGTGGCCTAACTACGGCTACACTAGAAGAACAGTATTTGGTATCTGCGCTCTGCTGAAG
CCAGTTACCTTCGGAAAAAGAGTTGGTAGCTCTTGATCCGGCAAACAAACCACCGCTGGTAGCGGTGGTT
TTTTTGTTTGCAAGCAGCAGATTACGCGCAGAAAAAAAGGATCTCAAGAAGATCCTTTGATCTTTTCTAC
GGGGTCTGACGCTCAGTGGAACGAAAACTCACGTTAAGGGATTTTGGTCATGAGATTATCAAAAAGGATC
TTCACCTAGATCCTTTTAAATTAAAAATGAAGTTTTAAATCAATCTAAAGTATATATGAGTAAACTTGGT
CTGACAGTTACCAATGCTTAATCAGTGAGGCACCTATCTCAGCGATCTGTCTATTTCGTTCATCCATAGT
TGCCTGACTCCCCGTCGTGTAGATAACTACGATACGGGAGGGCTTACCATCTGGCCCCAGTGCTGCAATG
ATACCGCGAGACCCACGCTCACCGGCTCCAGATTTATCAGCAATAAACCAGCCAGCCGGAAGGGCCGAGC
GCAGAAGTGGTCCTGCAACTTTATCCGCCTCCATCCAGTCTATTAATTGTTGCCGGGAAGCTAGAGTAAG
TAGTTCGCCAGTTAATAGTTTGCGCAACGTTGTTGCCATTGCTACAGGCATCGTGGTGTCACGCTCGTCG
TTTGGTATGGCTTCATTCAGCTCCGGTTCCCAACGATCAAGGCGAGTTACATGATCCCCCATGTTGTGCA
AAAAAGCGGTTAGCTCCTTCGGTCCTCCGATCGTTGTCAGAAGTAAGTTGGCCGCAGTGTTATCACTCAT
GGTTATGGCAGCACTGCATAATTCTCTTACTGTCATGCCATCCGTAAGATGCTTTTCTGTGACTGGTGAG
TACTCAACCAAGTCATTCTGAGAATAGTGTATGCGGCGACCGAGTTGCTCTTGCCCGGCGTCAATACGGG
ATAATACCGCGCCACATAGCAGAACTTTAAAAGTGCTCATCATTGGAAAACGTTCTTCGGGGCGAAAACT
CTCAAGGATCTTACCGCTGTTGAGATCCAGTTCGATGTAACCCACTCGTGCACCCAACTGATCTTCAGCA
TCTTTTACTTTCACCAGCGTTTCTGGGTGAGCAAAAACAGGAAGGCAAAATGCCGCAAAAAAGGGAATAA
GGGCGACACGGAAATGTTGAATACTCATACTCTTCCTTTTTCAATATTATTGAAGCATTTATCAGGGTTA
TTGTCTCATGAGCGGATACATATTTGAATGTATTTAGAAAAATAAACAAATAGGGGTTCCGCGCACATTT
CCCCGAAAAGTGCCACCTGACGTCGACGGATCGGGAGATCTCCCGATCCCCTATGGTGCACTCTCAGTAC
AATCTGCTCTGATGCCGCATAGTTAAGCCAGTATCTGCTCCCTGCTTGTGTGTTGGAGGTCGCTGAGTAG
TGCGCGAGCAAAATTTAAGCTACAACAAGGCAAGGCTTGACCGACAATTGCATGAAGAATCTGCTTAGGG
TTAGGCGTTTTGCGCTGCTTCGCGATGTACGGGCCAGATATACGCGTT
