>Addgene plasmid #104433 | sg resistant gamma-tubulin | depositor partial sequence | sequence record 197933 | Insert gamma-tubulin sg resistant HindIII EcoRI
AAGCTTCGATGCCGAGGGAAATCATCACCCTACAGCTAGGACAATGCGGCAATCAGATTGGGTTCGAGTT
CTGGAAACAGCTGTGCGCCGAGCATGGTATCAGCCCCGAGGGCATCGTGGAGGAGTTCGCCACCGAGGGC
ACTGACCACAAGGACGTCTTTTTCTACCAGGCAGACGATGAGCACTACATCCCCCGGGCCGTGCTGCTGG
ACTTGGAACCCCGGGTGATCCACTCCATCCTCAACTCCCCCTATGCCAAGCTCTACAACCCAGAGAACAT
CTACCTGTCGGAACATGGAGGAGGAGCTGGCAACAACTGGGCCAGCGGATTCTCCCAGGGAGAAAAGATC
CATGAGGACATTTTTGACATCATAGACCGGGAGGCAGATGGTAGTGACAGTCTAGAGGGCTTTGTGCTGT
GTCACTCCATTGCTGGGGGGACAGGCTCTGGACTGGGTTCCTACCTCTTAGAACGGCTGAATGACAGGTA
TCCTAAGAAGCTGGTGCAGACATACTCAGTGTTTCCCAACCAGGACGAGATGAGCGATGTGGTGGTCCAG
CCTTACAATTCACTCCTCACACTCAAGAGGCTGACGCAGAATGCAGACTGTGTGGTGGTGCTGGACAACA
CAGCCCTGAACCGGATTGCCACAGACCGCCTGCACATCCAGAACCCATCCTTCTCCCAGATCAACCAGCT
GGTGTCTACCATCATGTCAGCCAGCACCACCACCCTGCGCTACCCTGGCTACATGAACAATGACCTCATC
GGCCTCATCGCCTCGCTCATTCCCACCCCACGGCTCCACTTCCTCATGACCGGCTACACCCCTCTCACTA
CGGACCAGTCAGTGGCCAGCGTGAGGAAGACCACGGTCCTGGATGTCATGAGGCGGCTGCTGCAGCCCAA
GAACGTGATGGTGTCCACAGGCCGAGACCGCCAGACCAACCACTGCTACATCGCCATCCTCAACATCATC
CAGGGAGAGGTGGACCCCACCCAGGTCCACAAGAGCTTGCAGAGGATCCGGGAACGCAAGTTGGCCAACT
TCATCCCGTGGGGCCCCGCCAGCATCCAGGTGGCCCTGTCGAGGAAGTCTCCCTACCTGCCCTCGGCCCA
CCGGGTCAGCGGGCTCATGATGGCCAACCACACCAGCATCTCCTCGCTCTTCGAGAGAACCTGTCGCCAG
TATGACAAGCTGCGTAAGCGGGAGGCCTTCCTGGAGCAGTTCCGCAAGGAGGACATGTTCAAGGACAACT
TTGATGAGATGGACACATCCAGGGAGATTGTGCAGCAGCTCATCGATGAGTACCATGCGGCCACACGGCC
AGACTACATCTCCTGGGGCACCCAGGAGCAGTGAGAATTC
